>Addgene plasmid #235264 | EF1a-mGL(miRE.FF4)-bGH | addgene full sequence | sequence record 472787 | Addgene NGS Result
CGCTCGCTGACTGCAGGTGCCCGTGTCTCAAAATCTCTGATGTTACATTGCACAAGATAAAAATATATCA
TCATGAACAATAAAACTGTCTGCTTACATAAACAGTAATACAAGGGGTGTTATGAGCCATATTCAACGGG
AAACGTCGAGGCCGCGATTAAATTCCAACATGGATGCTGATTTATATGGGTATAAATGGGCTCGCGATAA
TGTCGGGCAATCAGGTGCGACAATCTATCGCTTGTATGGGAAGCCCGATGCGCCAGAGTTGTTTCTGAAA
CATGGCAAAGGTAGCGTTGCCAATGATGTTACAGATGAGATGGTCAGACTAAACTGGCTGACGGAATTTA
TGCCTCTTCCGACCATCAAGCATTTTATCCGTACTCCTGGTGATGCATGGTTACTCACCACTGCGATCCC
CGGAAAAACAGCATTCCAGGTATTAGAAGAATATCCTGATTCAGGTGAAAATATTGTTGATGCGCTGGCA
GTGTTCCTGCGCCGGTTGCATTCGATTCCTGTTTGTAATTGTCCTTTTAACAGCGATCGCGTATTTCGTC
TAGCTCAGGCGCAATCACGAATGAATAACGGTTTGGTTGATGCGAGTGATTTTGATGACGAGCGTAATGG
CTGGCCTGTTGAACAAGTCTGGAAAGAAATGCATAAACTTTTGCCATTCTCACCGGATTCAGTCGTCACT
CATGGTGATTTCTCACTTGATAACCTTATTTTTGACGAGGGGAAATTAATAGGTTGTATTGATGTTGGAC
GAGTCGGAATCGCAGACCGATACCAGGATCTTGCCATCCTATGGAACTGCCTCGGTGAGTTTTCTCCTTC
ATTACAGAAACGGCTTTTTCAAAAATATGGTATTGATAATCCTGATATGAATAAATTGCAGTTTCATTTG
ATGCTCGATGAGTTTTTCTAATCAGAATTGGTTAATTGGTTGTAACATTATTCAGATTGGGCCCCGTTCC
ACTGAGCGTCAGACCCCGTAGAAAAGATCAAAGGATCTTCTTGAGATCCTTTTTTTCTGCGCGTAATCTG
CTGCTTGCAAACAAAAAAACCACCGCTACCAGCGGTGGTTTGTTTGCCGGATCAAGAGCTACCAACTCTT
TTTCCGAAGGTAACTGGCTTCAGCAGAGCGCAGATACCAAATACTGTTCTTCTAGTGTAGCCGTAGTTAG
GCCACCACTTCAAGAACTCTGTAGCACCGCCTACATACCTCGCTCTGCTAATCCTGTTACCAGTGGCTGC
TGCCAGTGGCGATAAGTCGTGTCTTACCGGGTTGGACTCAAGACGATAGTTACCGGATAAGGCGCAGCGG
TCGGGCTGAACGGGGGGTTCGTGCACACAGCCCAGCTTGGAGCGAACGACCTACACCGAACTGAGATACC
TACAGCGTGAGCTATGAGAAAGCGCCACGCTTCCCGAAGGGAGAAAGGCGGACAGGTATCCGGTAAGCGG
CAGGGTCGGAACAGGAGAGCGCACGAGGGAGCTTCCAGGGGGAAACGCCTGGTATCTTTATAGTCCTGTC
GGGTTTCGCCACCTCTGACTTGAGCGTCGATTTTTGTGATGCTCGTCAGGGGGGCGGAGCCTATGGAAAA
ACGCCAGCAACGCGGCCTTTTTACGGTTCCTGGCCTTTTGCTGGCCTTTTGCTCACATGTTCTTTCCTGC
GTTATCCCCTGATTCTGTGGATAACCGTATTACCGCTAGCATGGATCTCGGGGACGTCTAACTACTAAGC
GAGAGTAGGGAACTGCCAGGCATCAAATAAAACGAAAGGCTCAGTCGGAAGACTGGGCCTTTCGTTTTAT
CTGTTGTTTGTCGGTGAACGCTCTCCTGAGTAGGACAAATCCGCCGGGAGCGGATTTGAACGTTGTGAAG
CAACGGCCCGGAGGGTGGCGGGCAGGACGCCCGCCATAAACTGCCAGGCATCAAACTAAGCAGAAGGCCA
TCCTGACGGATGGCCTTTTTGCGTTTCTACAAACTCTTCCTGTTAGTTAGTTACTTAAGCTCGGGCCCAC
CTGCAGTCCTTATACTGCTCCGGTGCCCGTCAGTGGGCAGAGCGCACATCGCCCACAGTCCCCGAGAAGT
TGGGGGGAGGGGTCGGCAATTGAACCGGTGCCTAGAGAAGGTGGCGCGGGGTAAACTGGGAAAGTGATGT
CGTGTACTGGCTCCGCCTTTTTCCCGAGGGTGGGGGAGAACCGTATATAAGTGCAGTAGTCGCCGTGAAC
GTTCTTTTTCGCAACGGGTTTGCCGCCAGAACACAGGTAAGTGCCGTGTGTGGTTCCCGCGGGCCTGGCC
TCTTTACGGGTTATGGCCCTTGCGTGCCTTGAATTACTTCCACGCCCCTGGCTGCAGTACGTGATTCTTG
ATCCCGAGCTTCGGGTTGGAAGTGGGTGGGAGAGTTCGAGGCCTTGCGCTTAAGGAGCCCCTTCGCCTCG
TGCTTGAGTTGAGGCCTGGCTTGGGCGCTGGGGCCGCCGCGTGCGAATCTGGTGGCACCTTCGCGCCTGT
CTCGCTGCTTTCGATAAGTCTCTAGCCATTTAAAATTTTTGATGACCTGCTGCGACGCTTTTTTTCTGGC
AAGATAGTCTTGTAAATGCGGGCCAAGATCTGCACACTGGTATTTCGGTTTTTGGGGCCGCGGGCGGCGA
CGGGGCCCGTGCGTCCCAGCGCACATGTTCGGCGAGGCGGGGCCTGCGAGCGCGGCCACCGAGAATCGGA
CGGGGGTAGTCTCAAGCTGGCCGGCCTGCTCTGGTGCCTGGCCTCGCGCCGCCGTGTATCGCCCCGCCCT
GGGCGGCAAGGCTGGCCCGGTCGGCACCAGTTGCGTGAGCGGAAAGATGGCCGCTTCCCGGCCCTGCTGC
AGGGAGCTCAAAATGGAGGACGCGGCGCTCGGGAGAGCGGGCGGGTGAGTCACCCACACAAAGGAAAAGG
GCCTTTCCGTCCTCAGCCGTCGCTTCATGTGACTCCACGGAGTACCGGGCGCCGTCCAGGCACCTCGATT
AGTTCTCGAGCTTTTGGAGTACGTCGTCTTTAGGTTGGGGGGAGGGGTTTTATGCGATGGAGTTTCCCCA
CACTGAGTGGGTGGAGACTGAAGTTAGGCCAGCTTGGCACTTGATGTAATTCTCCTTGGAATTTGCCCTT
TTTGAGTTTGGATCTTGGTTCATTCTCAAGCCTCAGACAGTGGTTCAAAGTTTTTTTCTTCCATTTCAGG
TGTCGTGAGAGCTCGTTTAGTGAACCGTCAGATCGCCTGGAGACGCCATCCACGCTGTAATGAGCCACCA
TGGTGAGCAAGGGCGAGGAGCTGTTCACCGGGGTGGTGCCCATCCTGGTCGAGCTGGACGGCGACGTAAA
CGGCCACAAGTTCAGCGTCCGCGGCGAGGGCGAGGGCGATGCCACCAACGGCAAGCTGACCCTGAAGTTC
ATCTGCACCACCGGCAAGCTGCCCGTGCCCTGGCCCACCCTCGTGACCACCTTAGGCTACGGCGTGGCCT
GCTTCGCCCGCTACCCCGACCACATGAAGCAGCACGACTTCTTCAAGTCCGCCATGCCCGAAGGCTACGT
CCAGGAGCGCACCATCTCTTTCAAGGACGACGGTACCTACAAGACCCGCGCCGAGGTAAGTGTGCTCGCT
TCGGCAGCACATATACTATGTTGAATGAGGCTTCAGTACTTTACAGAATCGTTGCCTGCACATCTTGGAA
ACACTTGCTGGGATTACTTCTTCAGGGACTTCTTAACCCAACAGAAGGCTCGAGAAGGTATATTGCTGTT
GACAGTGAGCGCCGCTTGAAGTCTTTAATTAAATAGTGAAGCCACAGATGTATTTAATTAAAGACTTCAA
GCGGTGCCTACTGCCTCGGACTTCAAGGGGCTAGAATTCAAGGGGCTACTTTAGGAGCAATTATCTTGTT
TACTAAAACTGAATACCTTGCTATCTCTTTGATACATTTTTACAAAGCTGAATTAAAATGGTATAAATTA
AATCACTTTTTTCAATTGTACTAACTTCGAGTCTTCTTTTTTTTTTTCACAGGTGAAGTTCGAGGGCGAC
ACCCTGGTGAACCGCATCGTGCTGAAGGGCATCGACTTCAAGGAGGACGGCAACATCCTGGGGCACAAGC
TGGAGTACAACTTCAACAGCCACAAGGTCTATATCACGGCCGACAAGCAGAAGAACGGCATCAAGGCTAA
CTTCAAGACCCGCCACAACGTTGAGGACGGCGGCGTGCAGCTCGCCGACCACTACCAGCAGAACACCCCC
ATCGGCGACGGCCCCGTGCTGCTGCCCGACAACCACTACCTGAGCCATCAGTCCAAACTGAGCAAAGACC
CCAACGAGAAGCGCGATCACATGGTCCTGAAGGAGAGGGTGACCGCCGCCGGGATTACACATGACATGGA
CGAGCTGTACAAGTAACAACGTTGCACCTGTGCCTTCTAGTTGCCAGCCATCTGTTGTTTGCCCCTCCCC
CGTGCCTTCCTTGACCCTGGAAGGTGCCACTCCCACTGTCCTTTCCTAATAAAATGAGGAAATTGCATCG
CATTGTCTGAGTAGGTGTCATTCTATTCTGGGGGGTGGGGTGGGGCAGGACAGCAAGGGGGAGGATTGGG
AAGACAATAGCAGGCATGCTGGGGATGCGGTGGGCTCTATGG
Features (pLannotate 1.2.2; 12 found; start..end, strand, type, name):
    122..931     +  CDS            KanR: aminoglycoside phosphotransferase; aph(3')-Ia; confers resistance to kanamycin in bacteria or G418 (Geneticin®) in eukaryotes
   1021..1609    +  rep_origin     ori: high-copy-number ColE1/pMB1/pBR322/pUC origin of replication
   1777..1820    -  terminator     rrnB T1 terminator: Escherichia coli rrnB; transcription terminator T1 from the E. coli rrnB gene
   1952..1979    +  terminator     rrnB T2 terminator: transcription terminator T2 from the E. coli rrnB gene
   2065..2276    +  promoter       EF-1α core promoter: core promoter for human elongation factor EF-1α
   2277..2390    +  intron         EF-1α intron A (fragment): intron upstream of the start codon of human EF-1α
   3016..3219    +  intron         EF-1α intron A: truncated intron upstream of the start codon of human EF-1α
   3228..3262    +  promoter       TRE3GV promoter (fragment): 3rd-generation Tet-responsive promoter that can be activated by binding of Tet-On® 3G, optimized for retroviral and lentiviral vectors
   3290..3627    +  CDS            VN155(I152L) (fragment): improved N-terminal fragment of mVenus for use in bimolecular fluorescence complementation (BiFC) (Kodama and Hu, 2010)
   3887..3999    +  ncRNA          3' miR-30a: sequence downstream of the 71-nt precursor of the human miR-30a microRNA (Zeng et al., 2002) miRNA
   4041..4426    +  CDS            mGreenLantern (fragment): monomeric GFP derivative that displays exceptionally high brightness in cells (Campbell et al., 2020)
   4438..4662    +  polyA_signal   bGH poly(A) signal: bovine growth hormone polyadenylation signal
