[The description below was written by a language model from this plasmid's Addgene catalogue record and pLannotate feature annotations shown in this document.]
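Description:
EF1a-mGL(miRE.FF4)-bGH (alternative name pKG3009) is a small mammalian expression plasmid for synthetic biology, assembled by Golden Gate cloning into the pShip.USF backbone. It is propagated in E. coli through a high-copy ColE1/pUC-type origin and selected with kanamycin via an aph(3')-Ia aminoglycoside phosphotransferase gene. rrnB T1 and T2 terminators lie between the bacterial maintenance region and the mammalian cassette, presumably insulating the two from read-through transcription.

The payload is a single transcription unit driven by the human EF1a promoter, annotated as the core promoter plus portions of EF-1α intron A, and terminated by the bovine growth hormone polyadenylation signal. It encodes mGreenLantern, a bright monomeric GFP derivative of Aequorea victoria origin. In the feature table the fluorescent protein coding sequence appears as two separated pieces: an upstream segment labelled by homology as an mVenus N-terminal fragment, and a downstream segment labelled mGreenLantern. Between them sits a miR-30a 3' flanking sequence. This layout, together with the construct name, suggests that a miRE-type (miR-30-based) microRNA scaffold carrying the synthetic FF4 microRNA is embedded within the mGL reading frame. This is most plausibly inside an intron, although the annotation does not explicitly identify one. Green fluorescence would then report expression of the same transcript that yields the microRNA. The short hit labelled TRE3GV just upstream of the coding sequence is a fragment and probably reflects a shared leader sequence rather than Tet-responsive control.

The stated purpose is microRNA expression for a dual-vector incoherent feedforward loop (iFFL) circuit. In that arrangement, this plasmid supplies the FF4 microRNA while a separate vector, not described here, presumably carries the microRNA-targeted cargo gene.
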