Addgene plasmid #235264: EF1a-mGL(miRE.FF4)-bGH
Purpose: microRNA expression for dual-vector iFFL circuit
Depositing lab: Kate Galloway. Depositing organization: Massachusetts Institute of Technology. Publication: Model-guided design of microRNA-based gene circuits supports precise dosage of transgenic cargoes into diverse primary cells. Love KS, Johnstone CP, Peterman EL, Gaglione S, Birnbaum ME, Galloway KE. Cell Syst. 2025 Apr 22:101269. doi: 10.1016/j.cels.2025.101269. PubMed 40300600.
Backbone
  Vector backbone: pShip.USF (upstream forward)
  Backbone manufacturer: Galloway lab
  Backbone size w/o insert (bp): 2046
  Vector type: Mammalian Expression, Synthetic Biology
Growth in bacteria
  Bacterial resistance: Kanamycin, 50 μg/mL
  Growth temperature: 30°C
  Growth strain: NEB Stable
  Copy number: High Copy
Gene/Insert
  Gene/Insert name: mGreenLantern (alt name: mGL)
  Species: Aequorea victoria
  Insert size (bp): 716
  Promoter: EF1a (human EF1a)
  Cloning method: Golden Gate
  Sequencing primers: 5′ CATCAGAGATTTTGAGACAC; 3′ gcgtttctacaaactcttcc
Resource information
  A portion of this plasmid was derived from a plasmid made by: Addgene #161912
Terms and licenses: Academic/Nonprofit Terms; Industry Terms: Not Available to Industry
Depositor comments: Alt name: pKG3009 ; Please visit https://doi.org/10.1101/2024.06.25.600629 for bioRxiv preprint.
How to cite: EF1a-mGL(miRE.FF4)-bGH was a gift from Kate Galloway (Addgene plasmid # 235264 ; http://n2t.net/addgene:235264 ; RRID:Addgene_235264)
