>Addgene plasmid #235264 | EF1a-mGL(miRE.FF4)-bGH | depositor partial sequence | sequence record 463151 | mGL(miRE.FF4), mGreenLantern with intronic microRNA
ATGGTGAGCAAGGGCGAGGAGCTGTTCACCGGGGTGGTGCCCATCCTGGTCGAGCTGGACGGCGACGTAA
ACGGCCACAAGTTCAGCGTCCGCGGCGAGGGCGAGGGCGATGCCACCAACGGCAAGCTGACCCTGAAGTT
CATCTGCACCACCGGCAAGCTGCCCGTGCCCTGGCCCACCCTCGTGACCACCTTAGGCTACGGCGTGGCC
TGCTTCGCCCGCTACCCCGACCACATGAAGCAGCACGACTTCTTCAAGTCCGCCATGCCCGAAGGCTACG
TCCAGGAGCGCACCATCTCTTTCAAGGACGACGGTACCTACAAGACCCGCGCCGAGGTAAGTGTGCTCGC
TTCGGCAGCACATATACTATGTTGAATGAGGCTTCAGTACTTTACAGAATCGTTGCCTGCACATCTTGGA
AACACTTGCTGGGATTACTTCTTCAGGGACTTCTTAACCCAACAGAAGGCTCGAGAAGGTATATTGCTGT
TGACAGTGAGCGCCGCTTGAAGTCTTTAATTAAATAGTGAAGCCACAGATGTATTTAATTAAAGACTTCA
AGCGGTGCCTACTGCCTCGGACTTCAAGGGGCTAGAATTCAAGGGGCTACTTTAGGAGCAATTATCTTGT
TTACTAAAACTGAATACCTTGCTATCTCTTTGATACATTTTTACAAAGCTGAATTAAAATGGTATAAATT
AAATCACTTTTTTCAATTGTACTAACTTCGAGTCTTCTTTTTTTTTTTCACAGGTGAAGTTCGAGGGCGA
CACCCTGGTGAACCGCATCGTGCTGAAGGGCATCGACTTCAAGGAGGACGGCAACATCCTGGGGCACAAG
CTGGAGTACAACTTCAACAGCCACAAGGTCTATATCACGGCCGACAAGCAGAAGAACGGCATCAAGGCTA
ACTTCAAGACCCGCCACAACGTTGAGGACGGCGGCGTGCAGCTCGCCGACCACTACCAGCAGAACACCCC
CATCGGCGACGGCCCCGTGCTGCTGCCCGACAACCACTACCTGAGCCATCAGTCCAAACTGAGCAAAGAC
CCCAACGAGAAGCGCGATCACATGGTCCTGAAGGAGAGGGTGACCGCCGCCGGGATTACACATGACATGG
ACGAGCTGTACAAGTAA
